Addgene plasmid #185988: M-1x-BioID2 pBabe-puro (SARS-CoV-2)
Purpose: Expresses SARS-CoV-2 Membrane protein fused to BioID2 and HA tag
Depositing lab: Kyle Roux. Publication: A BioID-Derived Proximity Interactome for SARS-CoV-2 Proteins. May DG, Martin-Sancho L, Anschau V, Liu S, Chrisopulos RJ, Scott KL, Halfmann CT, Diaz Pena R, Pratt D, Campos AR, Roux KJ. Viruses. 2022 Mar 15;14(3). pii: v14030611. doi: 10.3390/v14030611. PubMed 35337019.
Backbone
  Vector backbone: pBabe-puro
  Vector type: Mammalian Expression, Retroviral
  Selectable markers: Puromycin
Growth in bacteria
  Bacterial resistance: Ampicillin, 100 μg/mL
  Growth temperature: 37°C
  Growth strain: NEB Stable
  Copy number: Unknown
Gene/Insert
  Gene/Insert name: SARS-CoV-2 Membrane protein
  Species: SARS-CoV-2
  Entrez Gene: M (a.k.a. GU280_gp05)
  Promoter: LTR
  Tag / fusion protein: BioID2 (C terminal on insert); HA (C terminal on insert)
  Cloning method: Restriction Enzyme; 5′ cloning site BamHI (not destroyed); 3′ cloning site EcoRI (not destroyed)
  Sequencing primers: 5′ pBabeF
Terms and licenses: Academic/Nonprofit Terms; Industry Terms: Not Available to Industry
How to cite: M-1x-BioID2 pBabe-puro (SARS-CoV-2) was a gift from Kyle Roux (Addgene plasmid # 185988)
