[The description below was written by a language model from this plasmid's Addgene catalogue record and pLannotate feature annotations shown in this document.]
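Description:
M-1x-BioID2 pBabe-puro (SARS-CoV-2) is a 6,570-nt gammaretroviral mammalian expression plasmid built on the pBabe-puro backbone. It is maintained in E. coli through a high-copy ColE1/pUC-type origin and an ampicillin resistance gene (β-lactamase with its own promoter). The retroviral portion is bounded by Moloney murine leukemia virus long terminal repeats and contains a Ψ packaging signal followed by a truncated gag segment lacking its start codon. Together these allow the transcribed vector genome to be encapsidated when gag-pol and envelope functions are supplied in trans by packaging cells. Short annotated fragments of a truncated LTR and lacI appear to be backbone remnants with no stated function.

The payload, cloned between BamHI and EcoRI sites, is the SARS-CoV-2 Membrane (M) protein, a viral envelope component central to virion morphogenesis and assembly. It is fused at its C terminus to BioID2, the promiscuous R40G mutant of the Aquifex aeolicus biotin ligase, and to an HA epitope tag. The HA tag is listed in the catalogue entry but not annotated separately in the feature table. The short gap between the M and BioID2 coding regions, along with the "1x" in the name, suggests a linker, though the record does not define it. Expression of the fusion is driven by the 5′ LTR, while a downstream SV40 enhancer/early promoter drives puromycin N-acetyltransferase so that transduced cells can be selected.

In cells, the fusion biotinylates proteins in the vicinity of M, allowing their capture and identification. The associated work used such constructs to build a proximity interactome for SARS-CoV-2 proteins.
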