Features (pLannotate 1.2.2; 13 found; start..end, strand, type, name):
      8..477     +  LTR            LTR: long terminal repeat from Moloney murine leukemia virus
    601..875     +  misc_feature   MESV Ψ (fragment): packaging signal of murine embryonic stem cell virus
    942..1358    +  CDS            gag (truncated): truncated Moloney murine leukemia virus (MMLV) gag gene lacking the start codon
   1375..2040    +  CDS            VME1_SARS2: Experimental evidence at protein level: Swiss-Prot protein existence level 1. Component of the viral envelope that plays a central role in virus morphogenesis and assembly via its interactions with other viral proteins (By similarity). Regulates the localization of S protein at cis-Golgi, the place of virus budding (PubMed:33229438). May act by binding cytoplasmic c-terminus of S (PubMed:33229438). From Severe acute respiratory syndrome coronavirus 2 (2019-nCoV) (SARS-CoV-2).
   2068..2763    +  CDS            BioID2: promiscuous R40G mutant of a biotin protein ligase from Aquifex aeolicus (Kim et al., 2016)
   2810..3139    +  promoter       SV40 promoter: SV40 enhancer and early promoter
   3149..3748    +  CDS            PuroR: puromycin N-acetyltransferase; pac from Streptomyces alboniger; confers resistance to puromycin
   3847..4416    +  LTR            LTR: long terminal repeat from Moloney murine leukemia virus
   4449..4497    +  LTR            5' LTR (truncated) (fragment): truncated long terminal repeat from Moloney murine sarcoma virus
   4581..4633    -  CDS            lacI (fragment): lac repressor; lacI; The lac repressor binds to the lac operator to inhibit transcription in E. coli. This inhibition can be relieved by adding lactose or isopropyl-β-D-thiogalactopyranoside (IPTG).
   4816..5404    -  rep_origin     ori: high-copy-number ColE1/pMB1/pBR322/pUC origin of replication
   5582..6442    -  CDS            AmpR: β-lactamase; bla; confers resistance to ampicillin, carbenicillin, and related antibiotics
   6443..6547    -  promoter       AmpR promoter: bla
>Addgene plasmid #185988 | M-1x-BioID2 pBabe-puro (SARS-CoV-2) | addgene full sequence | sequence record 364142 | Addgene NGS Result
CTGCAGCCTGAATATGGGCCAAACAGGATATCTGTGGTAAGCAGTTCCTGCCCCGGCTCAGGGCCAAGAA
CAGATGGAACAGCTGAATATGGGCCAAACAGGATATCTGTGGTAAGCAGTTCCTGCCCCGGCTCAGGGCC
AAGAACAGATGGTCCCCAGATGCGGTCCAGCCCTCAGCAGTTTCTAGAGAACCATCAGATGTTTCCAGGG
TGCCCCAAGGACCTGAAATGACCCTGTGCCTTATTTGAACTAACCAATCAGTTCGCTTCTCGCTTCTGTT
CGCGCGCTTCTGCTCCCCGAGCTCAATAAAAGAGCCCACAACCCCTCACTCGGGGCGCCAGTCCTCCGAT
TGACTGAGTCGCCCGGGTACCCGTGTATCCAATAAACCCTCTTGCAGTTGCATCCGACTTGTGGTCTCGC
TGTTCCTTGGGAGGGTCTCCTCTGAGTGATTGACTACCCGTCAGCGGGGGTCTTTCATTTGGGGGCTCGT
CCGGGATCGGGAGACCCCTGCCCAGGGACCACCGACCCACCACCGGGAGGCAAGCTGGCCAGCAACTTAT
CTGTGTCTGTCCGATTGTCTAGTGTCTATGACTGATTTTATGCGCCTGCGTCGGTACTAGTTAGCTAACT
AGCTCTGTATCTGGCGGACCCGTGGTGGAACTGACGAGTTCTGAACACCCGGCCGCAACCCTGGGAGACG
TCCCAGGGACTTTGGGGGCCGTTTTTGTGGCCCGACCTGAGGAAGGGAGTCGATGTGGAATCCGACCCCG
TCAGGATATGTGGTTCTGGTAGGAGACGAGAACCTAAAACAGTTCCCGCCTCCGTCTGAATTTTTGCTTT
CGGTTTGGAACCGAAGCCGCGCGTCTTGTCTGCTGCAGCGCTGCAGCATCGTTCTGTGTTGTCTCTGTCT
GACTGTGTTTCTGTATTTGTCTGAAAATTAGGGCCAGACTGTTACCACTCCCTTAAGTTTGACCTTAGGT
CACTGGAAAGATGTCGAGCGGATCGCTCACAACCAGTCGGTAGATGTCAAGAAGAGACGTTGGGTTACCT
TCTGCTCTGCAGAATGGCCAACCTTTAACGTCGGATGGCCGCGAGACGGCACCTTTAACCGAGACCTCAT
CACCCAGGTTAAGATCAAGGTCTTTTCACCTGGCCCGCATGGACACCCAGACCAGGTCCCCTACATCGTG
ACCTGGGAAGCCTTGGCTTTTGACCCCCCTCCCTGGGTCAAGCCCTTTGTACACCCTAAGCCTCCGCCTC
CTCTTCCTCCATCCGCCCCGTCTCTCCCCCTTGAACCTCCTCGTTCGACCCCGCCTCGATCCTCCCTTTA
TCCAGCCCTCACTCCTTCTCTAGGCGCCGGCCGGATCCGCCACCATGGCTGACTCTAACGGTACCATCAC
CGTGGAGGAACTGAAGAAGCTGCTGGAGCAGTGGAACCTGGTCATCGGCTTCCTGTTCCTGACCTGGATC
TGCCTGCTGCAGTTCGCCTACGCTAACCGCAACAGGTTCCTGTACATCATCAAGCTGATCTTCCTGTGGC
TGCTGTGGCCTGTGACCCTGGCTTGCTTCGTGCTGGCTGCCGTGTACCGCATCAACTGGATCACCGGCGG
AATCGCCATCGCTATGGCCTGCCTGGTGGGCCTGATGTGGCTGTCTTACTTCATCGCTAGCTTCAGGCTG
TTCGCCAGAACCCGTTCCATGTGGTCTTTCAACCCCGAGACCAACATCCTGCTGAACGTGCCTCTGCACG
GAACCATCCTGACCAGACCACTGCTGGAGAGCGAACTGGTCATCGGCGCTGTGATCCTGAGAGGACACCT
GCGTATCGCCGGACACCACCTGGGTCGTTGCGACATCAAGGACCTGCCCAAGGAAATCACCGTGGCTACC
AGCCGCACCCTGTCCTACTACAAGCTGGGAGCTTCTCAGAGAGTGGCTGGTGACTCTGGTTTCGCTGCTT
ACTCTCGCTACAGGATCGGTAACTACAAGCTGAACACCGACCACAGCTCCTCTAGCGACAACATCGCCCT
GCTGGTGCAGACCGGTGGTGGAGGCGGGTCTGAATTCTTCAAGAACCTGATCTGGCTGAAGGAGGTGGAC
AGCACCCAGGAGAGACTGAAGGAGTGGAACGTGAGCTACGGCACCGCCCTGGTGGCCGACAGACAGACCA
AGGGCAGAGGCGGCCTGGGCAGAAAGTGGCTGAGCCAGGAGGGCGGCCTGTACTTCAGCTTCCTGCTGAA
CCCCAAGGAGTTCGAGAACCTGCTGCAGCTGCCCCTGGTGCTGGGCCTGAGCGTGAGCGAGGCCCTGGAG
GAGATCACCGAGATCCCCTTCAGCCTGAAGTGGCCCAACGACGTGTACTTCCAGGAGAAGAAGGTGAGCG
GCGTGCTGTGCGAGCTGAGCAAGGACAAGCTGATCGTGGGCATCGGCATCAACGTGAACCAGAGAGAGAT
CCCCGAGGAGATCAAGGACAGAGCCACCACCCTGTACGAGATCACCGGCAAGGACTGGGACAGAAAGGAG
GTGCTGCTGAAGGTGCTGAAGAGAATCAGCGAGAACCTGAAGAAGTTCAAGGAGAAGAGCTTCAAGGAGT
TCAAGGGCAAGATCGAGAGCAAGATGCTGTACCTGGGCGAGGAGGTGAAGCTGCTGGGCGAGGGCAAGAT
CACCGGCAAGCTGGTGGGCCTGAGCGAGAAGGGCGGCGCCCTGATCCTGACCGAGGAGGGCATCAAGGAG
ATCCTGAGCGGCGAGTTCAGCCTGAGAAGAAGCTACCCTTACGATGTACCGGATTACGCATGAGTCGACC
CTGTGGAATGTGTGTCAGTTAGGGTGTGGAAAGTCCCCAGGCTCCCCAGCAGGCAGAAGTATGCAAAGCA
TGCATCTCAATTAGTCAGCAACCAGGTGTGGAAAGTCCCCAGGCTCCCCAGCAGGCAGAAGTATGCAAAG
CATGCATCTCAATTAGTCAGCAACCATAGTCCCGCCCCTAACTCCGCCCATCCCGCCCCTAACTCCGCCC
AGTTCCGCCCATTCTCCGCCCCATGGCTGACTAATTTTTTTTATTTATGCAGAGGCCGAGGCCGCCTCGG
CCTCTGAGCTATTCCAGAAGTAGTGAGGAGGCTTTTTTGGAGGCCTAGGCTTTTGCAAAAAGCTTACCAT
GACCGAGTACAAGCCCACGGTGCGCCTCGCCACCCGCGACGACGTCCCCAGGGCCGTACGCACCCTCGCC
GCCGCGTTCGCCGACTACCCCGCCACGCGCCACACCGTCGATCCGGACCGCCACATCGAGCGGGTCACCG
AGCTGCAAGAACTCTTCCTCACGCGCGTCGGGCTCGACATCGGCAAGGTGTGGGTCGCGGACGACGGCGC
CGCGGTGGCGGTCTGGACCACGCCGGAGAGCGTCGAAGCGGGGGCGGTGTTCGCCGAGATCGGCCCGCGC
ATGGCCGAGTTGAGCGGTTCCCGGCTGGCCGCGCAGCAACAGATGGAAGGCCTCCTGGCGCCGCACCGGC
CCAAGGAGCCCGCGTGGTTCCTGGCCACCGTCGGCGTCTCGCCCGACCACCAGGGCAAGGGTCTGGGCAG
CGCCGTCGTGCTCCCCGGAGTGGAGGCGGCCGAGCGCGCCGGGGTGCCCGCCTTCCTGGAGACCTCCGCG
CCCCGCAACCTCCCCTTCTACGAGCGGCTCGGCTTCACCGTCACCGCCGACGTCGAGGTGCCCGAAGGAC
CGCGCACCTGGTGCATGACCCGCAAGCCCGGTGCCTGACGCCCGCCCCACGACCCGCAGCGCCCGACCGA
AAGGAGCGCACGACCCCATGCATCGATAAAATAAAAGATTTTATTTAGTCTCCAGAAAAAGGGGGGAATG
AAAGACCCCACCTGTAGGTTTGGCAAGCTAGCTTAAGTAACGCCATTTTGCAAGGCATGGAAAAATACAT
AACTGAGAATAGAGAAGTTCAGATCAAGGTCAGGAACAGATGGAACAGCTGAATATGGGCCAAACAGGAT
ATCTGTGGTAAGCAGTTCCTGCCCCGGCTCAGGGCCAAGAACAGATGGAACAGCTGAATATGGGCCAAAC
AGGATATCTGTGGTAAGCAGTTCCTGCCCCGGCTCAGGGCCAAGAACAGATGGTCCCCAGATGCGGTCCA
GCCCTCAGCAGTTTCTAGAGAACCATCAGATGTTTCCAGGGTGCCCCAAGGACCTGAAATGACCCTGTGC
CTTATTTGAACTAACCAATCAGTTCGCTTCTCGCTTCTGTTCGCGCGCTTCTGCTCCCCGAGCTCAATAA
AAGAGCCCACAACCCCTCACTCGGGGCGCCAGTCCTCCGATTGACTGAGTCGCCCGGGTACCCGTGTATC
CAATAAACCCTCTTGCAGTTGCATCCGACTTGTGGTCTCGCTGTTCCTTGGGAGGGTCTCCTCTGAGTGA
TTGACTMCMMKWMASCSKSKKKCWKTYRCATSCGRCTTGTGGTCTCGCTGTTCCTTGGGAGGGTCTCCTC
TGAGTGATTGACTACCCGTCAGCGGGGGTCTTTCACATGCAGCATGTATCAAAATTAATTTGGTTTTTTT
TCTTAAGTATTTACATTAAATGGCCATAGTTGCATTAATGAATCGGCCAACGCGCGGGGAGAGGCGGTTT
GCGTATTGGGCGCTCTTCCGCTTCCTCGCTCACTGACTCGCTGCGCTCGGTCGTTCGGCTGCGGCGAGCG
GTATCAGCTCACTCAAAGGCGGTAATACGGTTATCCACAGAATCAGGGGATAACGCAGGAAAGAACATGT
GAGCAAAAGGCCAGCAAAAGGCCAGGAACCGTAAAAAGGCCGCGTTGCTGGCGTTTTTCCATAGGCTCCG
CCCCCCTGACGAGCATCACAAAAATCGACGCTCAAGTCAGAGGTGGCGAAACCCGACAGGACTATAAAGA
TACCAGGCGTTTCCCCCTGGAAGCTCCCTCGTGCGCTCTCCTGTTCCGACCCTGCCGCTTACCGGATACC
TGTCCGCCTTTCTCCCTTCGGGAAGCGTGGCGCTTTCTCATAGCTCACGCTGTAGGTATCTCAGTTCGGT
GTAGGTCGTTCGCTCCAAGCTGGGCTGTGTGCACGAACCCCCCGTTCAGCCCGACCGCTGCGCCTTATCC
GGTAACTATCGTCTTGAGTCCAACCCGGTAAGACACGACTTATCGCCACTGGCAGCAGCCACTGGTAACA
GGATTAGCAGAGCGAGGTATGTAGGCGGTGCTACAGAGTTCTTGAAGTGGTGGCCTAACTACGGCTACAC
TAGAAGAACAGTATTTGGTATCTGCGCTCTGCTGAAGCCAGTTACCTTCGGAAAAAGAGTTGGTAGCTCT
TGATCCGGCAAACAAACCACCGCTGGTAGCGGTGGTTTTTTTGTTTGCAAGCAGCAGATTACGCGCAGAA
AAAAAGGATCTCAAGAAGATCCTTTGATCTTTTCTACGGGGTCTGACGCTCAGTGGAACGAAAACTCACG
TTAAGGGATTTTGGTCATGAGATTATCAAAAAGGATCTTCACCTAGATCCTTTTGCGGCCGCAAATCAAT
CTAAAGTATMWAWKMRWWMWMWWGKWTWTATGAGTAAACTTGGTCTGACAGTTACCAATGCTTAATCAGT
GAGGCACCTATCTCAGCGATCTGTCTATTTCGTTCATCCATAGTTGCCTGACTCCCCGTCGTGTAGATAA
CTACGATACGGGAGGGCTTACCATCTGGCCCCAGTGCTGCAATGATACCGCGAGACCCACGCTCACCGGC
TCCAGATTTATCAGCAATAAACCAGCCAGCCGGAAGGGCCGAGCGCAGAAGTGGTCCTGCAACTTTATCC
GCCTCCATCCAGTCTATTAATTGTTGCCGGGAAGCTAGAGTAAGTAGTTCGCCAGTTAATAGTTTGCGCA
ACGTTGTTGCCATTGCTACAGGCATCGTGGTGTCACGCTCGTCGTTTGGTATGGCTTCATTCAGCTCCGG
TTCCCAACGATCAAGGCGAGTTACATGATCCCCCATGTTGTGCAAAAAAGCGGTTAGCTCCTTCGGTCCT
CCGATCGTTGTCAGAAGTAAGTTGGCCGCAGTGTTATCACTCATGGTTATGGCAGCACTGCATAATTCTC
TTACTGTCATGCCATCCGTAAGATGCTTTTCTGTGACTGGTGAGTACTCAACCAAGTCATTCTGAGAATA
GTGTATGCGGCGACCGAGTTGCTCTTGCCCGGCGTCAATACGGGATAATACCGCGCCACATAGCAGAACT
TTAAAAGTGCTCATCATTGGAAAACGTTCTTCGGGGCGAAAACTCTCAAGGATCTTACCGCTGTTGAGAT
CCAGTTCGATGTAACCCACTCGTGCACCCAACTGATCTTCAGCATCTTTTACTTTCACCAGCGTTTCTGG
GTGAGCAAAAACAGGAAGGCAAAATGCCGCAAAAAAGGGAATAAGGGCGACACGGAAATGTTGAATACTC
ATACTCTTCCTTTTTCAATATTATTGAAGCATTTATCAGGGTTATTGTCTCATGAGCGGATACATATTTG
AATGTATTTAGAAAAATAAACAAATAGGGGTTCCGCGCACATTTCCCCGAAAAGTGCCAC
